>Addgene plasmid #131140 | pU6-chiRNA_dCrkgRNA2 | addgene full sequence | sequence record 258784 | Addgene NGS Result
AATGGG
[124 nt withheld, positions 7-130]
C
[91 nt withheld, positions 132-222]
A
[49 nt withheld, positions 224-272]
CCTTTGACGTTGGAGTCCACGTTCTTT
[37 nt withheld, positions 300-336]
ACCCTATCTCGGTCTATTCTTTTGATTTATAAGGGATTTTGCCGATTTCGGCCTATTGGTTAAAAAATGA
GCTGATTTAACAAAAATTTAACGCGAATTTTAACAAAATATTCTACAGGGCGCGTCCCATTCGCCATTCA
GGCTGCGCAACTGTTGGGAAGGGCGATCGGTGCGGGCCTCTTCGCTATTACGCCAGCTGGCGAAAGGGGG
ATGTGCTGCAAGGCGATTAAGTTGGGTAACGCCAGGGTTTTCCCAGTCACGACGTTGTAAAACGACGGCC
AGTGAATTGTAATACGACTCACTATAGGGCGAATTGGGTACCGGGCCCCCCCTCGAGGTCGACGGTATCG
ATAAGCTTGATGTTCGACTTGCAGCCTGAAATACGGCACGAGTAGGAAAAGCCGAGTCAAATGCCGAATG
CAGAGTCTCATTACAGCACAATCAACTCAAGAAAAACTCGACACTTTTTTACCATTTGCACTTAAATCCT
TTTTTATTCGTTATGTATACTTTTTTTGGTCCCTAACCAAAACAAAACCAAACTCTCTTAGTCGTGCCTC
TATATTTAAAACTATCAATTTATTATAGTCAATAAATCGAACTGTGTTTTCAACAAACGAACAATAGGAC
ACTTTGATTCTAAAGGAAATTTTGAAAATCTTAAGCAGAGGGTTCTTAAGACCATTTGCCAATTCTTATA
ATTCTCAACTGCTCTTTCCTGATGTTGATCATTTATATAGGTATGTTTTCCTCAATACTTCGAATTGTGT
AACTAAACGGTGTTTTAGAGCTAGAAATAGCAAGTTAAAATAAGGCTAGTCCGTTATCAACTTGAAAAAG
TGGCACCGAGTCGGTGCTTTTTTATCGAATTCCTGCAGCCCGGGGGATCCACTAGTTCTAGAGCGGCCGC
CACCGCGGTGGAGCTCCAGCTTTTGTTCCCTTTAGTGAGGGTTAATTTCGAGCTTGGCGTAATCATGGTC
ATAGCTGTTTCCTGTGTGAAATTGTTATCCGCTCACAATTCCACACAACATACGAGCCGGAAGCATAAAG
TGTAAAGCCTGGGGTGCCTAATGAGTGAGCTAACTCACATTAATTGCGTTGCGCTCACTGCCCGCTTTCC
AGTCGGGAAACCTGTCGTGCCAGCTGCATTAATGAATCGGCCAACGCGCGGGGAGAGGCGGTTTGCGTAT
TGGGCGCTCTTCCGCTTCCTCGCTCACTGACTCGCTGCGCTCGGTCGTTCGGCTGCGGCGAGCGGTATCA
GCTCACTCAAAGGCGGTAATACGGTTATCCACAGAATCAGGGGATAACGCAGGAAAGAACATGTGAGCAA
AAGGCCAGCAAAAGGCCAGGAACCGTAAAAAGGCCGCGTTGCTGGCGTTTTTCCATAGGCTCCGCCCCCC
TGACGAGCATCACAAAAATCGACGCTCAAGTCAGAGGTGGCGAAACCCGACAGGACTATAAAGATACCAG
GCGTTTCCCCCTGGAAGCTCCCTCGTGCGCTCTCCTGTTCCGACCCTGCCGCTTACCGGATACCTGTCCG
CCTTTCTCCCTTCGGGAAGCGTGGCGCTTTCTCATAGCTCACGCTGTAGGTATCTCAGTTCGGTGTAGGT
CGTTCGCTCCAAGCTGGGCTGTGTGCACGAACCCCCCGTTCAGCCCGACCGCTGCGCCTTATCCGGTAAC
TATCGTCTTGAGTCCAACCCGGTAAGACACGACTTATCGCCACTGGCAGCAGCCACTGGTAACAGGATTA
GCAGAGCGAGGTATGTAGGCGGTGCTACAGAGTTCTTGAAGTGGTGGCCTAACTACGGCTACACTAGAAG
AACAGTATTTGGTATCTGCGCTCTGCTGAAGCCAGTTACCTTCGGAAAAAGAGTTGGTAGCTCTTGATCC
GGCAAACAAACCACCGCTGGTAGCGGTGGTTTTTTTGTTTGCAAGCAGCAGATTACGCGCAGAAAAAAAG
GATCTCAAGAAGATCCTTTGATCTTTTCTACGGGGTCTGACGCTCAGTGGAACGAAAACTCACGTTAAGG
GATTTTGGTCATGAGATTATCAAAAAGGATCTTCACCTAGATCCTTTTAAATTAAAAATGAAGTTTTAAA
TCAATCTAAAGTATATATGAGTAAACTTGGTCTGACAGTTACCAATGCTTAATCAGTGAGGCACCTATCT
CAGCGATCTGTCTATTTCGTTCATCCATAGTTGCCTGACTCCCCGTCGTGTAGATAACTACGATACGGGA
GGGCTTACCATCTGGCCCCAGTGCTGCAATGATACCGCGAGACCCACGCTCACCGGCTCCAGATTTATCA
GCAATAAACCAGCCAGCCGGAAGGGCCGAGCGCAGAAGTGGTCCTGCAACTTTATCCGCCTCCATCCAGT
CTATTAATTGTTGCCGGGAAGCTAGAGTAAGTAGTTCGCCAGTTAATAGTTTGCGCAACGTTGTTGCCAT
TGCTACAGGCATCGTGGTGTCACGCTCGTCGTTTGGTATGGCTTCATTCAGCTCCGGTTCCCAACGATCA
AGGCGAGTTACATGATCCCCCATGTTGTGCAAAAAAGCGGTTAGCTCCTTCGGTCCTCCGATCGTTGTCA
GAAGTAAGTTGGCCGCAGTGTTATCACTCATGGTTATGGCAGCACTGCATAATTCTCTTACTGTCATGCC
ATCCGTAAGATGCTTTTCTGTGACTGGTGAGTACTCAACCAAGTCATTCTGAGAATAGTGTATGCGGCGA
CCGAGTTGCTCTTGCCCGGCGTCAATACGGGATAATACCGCGCCACATAGCAGAACTTTAAAAGTGCTCA
TCATTGGAAAACGTTCTTCGGGGCGAAAACTCTCAAGGATCTTACCGCTGTTGAGATCCAGTTCGATGTA
ACCCACTCGTGCACCCAACTGATCTTCAGCATCTTTTACTTTCACCAGCGTTTCTGGGTGAGCAAAAACA
GGAAGGCAAAATGCCGCAAAAAAGGGAATAAGGGCGACACGGAAATGTTGAATACTCATACTCTTCCTTT
TTCAATATTATTGAAGCATTTATCAGGGTTATTGTCTCATGAGCGGATACATATTTGAATGTATTTAGAA
AAATAAACAAATAGGGGTTCCGCGCACATTTCCCCTGAATGGCG
Features (pLannotate 1.2.2; 15 found; start..end, strand, type, name):
      7..435     +  rep_origin     f1 ori (sequence partly withheld): f1 bacteriophage origin of replication; arrow indicates direction of (+) strand synthesis
    466..623     -  CDS            lacZα (fragment): LacZα fragment of β-galactosidase; lacZ fragment
    626..644     +  promoter       T7 promoter: promoter for bacteriophage T7 RNA polymerase
    653..697     -  misc_feature   MCS (fragment): pBluescript multiple cloning site
    698..1097    +  promoter       dU6-2 promoter: RNA polymerase III promoter for Drosophila U6-2 snRNA (Das et al., 1987)
   1118..1193    +  misc_RNA       gRNA scaffold: guide RNA scaffold for the Streptococcus pyogenes CRISPR/Cas9 system
   1199..1262    -  misc_feature   MCS (fragment): pBluescript multiple cloning site
   1275..1293    -  promoter       T3 promoter: promoter for bacteriophage T3 RNA polymerase
   1338..1354    -  protein_bind   lac operator: The lac repressor binds to the lac operator to inhibit transcription in E. coli. This inhibition can be relieved by adding lactose or isopropyl-β-D-thiogalactopyranoside (IPTG). lac repressor encoded by lacI
   1362..1392    -  promoter       lac promoter: promoter for the E. coli lac operon
   1407..1428    -  protein_bind   CAP binding site: CAP binding activates transcription in the presence of cAMP. E. coli catabolite activator protein
   1441..1533    -  CDS            lacI (fragment): lac repressor; lacI; The lac repressor binds to the lac operator to inhibit transcription in E. coli. This inhibition can be relieved by adding lactose or isopropyl-β-D-thiogalactopyranoside (IPTG).
   1716..2304    -  rep_origin     ori: high-copy-number ColE1/pMB1/pBR322/pUC origin of replication
   2475..3335    -  CDS            AmpR: β-lactamase; bla; confers resistance to ampicillin, carbenicillin, and related antibiotics
   3336..3440    -  promoter       AmpR promoter: bla
