[The description below was written by a language model from this plasmid's Addgene catalogue record and pLannotate feature annotations shown in this document.]
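Description:
pU6-chiRNA_dCrkgRNA2 is a small (about 3.5 kb) guide RNA expression plasmid for CRISPR/Cas9 genome engineering in Drosophila melanogaster, built on the pU6-BbsI-chiRNA backbone. That backbone is a pBluescript-type cloning vector. The feature table shows a high-copy ColE1/pUC origin and an ampicillin resistance gene (β-lactamase with its own promoter) for propagation and selection in E. coli. It also shows an f1 phage origin and remnants of the original cloning region: lacZα and lacI fragments, the lac promoter and operator, flanking T7 and T3 promoters, and split pieces of the multiple cloning site. No marker for selection in flies or insect cells is annotated.

The functional cassette sits within the disrupted polylinker. A Drosophila U6-2 snRNA promoter, recognised by RNA polymerase III, drives a 20-nucleotide targeting sequence fused directly to the Streptococcus pyogenes Cas9 guide RNA scaffold, producing a single chimeric guide RNA. The protospacer was inserted at the BbsI sites of the parent vector, and both sites were destroyed in the process. According to the record, the guide directs Cas9 to the Drosophila Crk locus, which encodes the Crk adapter protein, and cuts 99 bp beyond the 3′ UTR. The plasmid carries no Cas9, so the nuclease must come from another source. A cut site downstream of the gene suggests use alongside a second guide for deleting or replacing the locus, but the record does not say so. The associated study concerns Crk function in embryonic morphogenesis. The plasmid name says gRNA2, whereas the insert field is labelled "dCrk gRNA1", and the record leaves this discrepancy unresolved.
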