Addgene plasmid #131140: pU6-chiRNA_dCrkgRNA2
Purpose: Encodes gRNA targeting Drosophila crk locus. Cuts 99bp beyond the 3' UTR. gRNA cloned into BbsI site of pU6-BbsI-chiRNA (Gratz et al. Genetics. 2013).
Depositing lab: Mark Peifer. Depositing organization: University of North Carolina at Chapel Hill. Publication: The Crk adapter protein is essential for Drosophila embryogenesis, where it regulates multiple actin-dependent morphogenic events. Spracklen AJ, Thornton-Kolbe EM, Bonner AN, Florea A, Compton PJ, Fernandez-Gonzalez R, Peifer M. Mol Biol Cell. 2019 Jul 18:mbcE19050302. doi: 10.1091/mbc.E19-05-0302. PubMed 31318326.
Backbone
  Vector backbone: pU6-BbsI-chiRNA
  Backbone size w/o insert (bp): 3458
  Total vector size (bp): 3460
  Vector type: Insect Expression, CRISPR
Growth in bacteria
  Bacterial resistance: Ampicillin, 100 μg/mL
  Growth temperature: 37°C
  Growth strain: DH5alpha
  Copy number: Unknown
Gene/Insert
  Gene/Insert name: dCrk gRNA1
  gRNA/shRNA sequence: GAATTGTGTAACTAAACGGT
  Species: D. melanogaster (fly)
  Entrez Gene: Crk (a.k.a. Dmel_CG1587, CG1587, CRK, D-CRK, D-Crk, DCrk, Dcrk, Dmel\CG1587, crk, dCRK, dCrk)
  Cloning method: Restriction Enzyme; 5′ cloning site BbsI (destroyed during cloning); 3′ cloning site BbsI (destroyed during cloning)
  Sequencing primers: 5′ AGTCAATAAATCGAACTGTGTTTTCA; 3′ CCATGATTACGCCAAGCTCG
Terms and licenses: Academic/Nonprofit Terms; Industry Terms: Not Available to Industry
How to cite: pU6-chiRNA_dCrkgRNA2 was a gift from Mark Peifer (Addgene plasmid # 131140 ; http://n2t.net/addgene:131140 ; RRID:Addgene_131140)
